Addgene plasmid #188550: pHAGE-EF1aL-W308Rmut_ABCA3-GFP
Purpose: Lentiviral vector allowing for EF1aL-driven constitutive expression of W308R mutant human ABCA3:GFP fusion protein
Depositing lab: Darrell Kotton. Depositing organization: Boston University Medical Campus. Publication: Human pluripotent stem cell modeling of alveolar type 2 cell dysfunction caused by ABCA3 mutations. Sun YL, Hennessey EE, Heins H, Yang P, Villacorta-Martin C, Kwan J, Gopalan K, James M, Emili A, Cole FS, Wambach JA, Kotton DN. J Clin Invest. 2024 Jan 16;134(2):e164274. doi: 10.1172/JCI164274. PubMed 38226623.
Backbone
  Vector backbone: p1951_pHAGE-EFaL-GFP-W
  Backbone size w/o insert (bp): 7036
  Total vector size (bp): 12911
  Vector type: Lentiviral
Growth in bacteria
  Bacterial resistance: Ampicillin, 100 μg/mL
  Growth temperature: 37°C
  Growth strain: NEB Stable
  Copy number: Unknown
Gene/Insert
  Gene/Insert name: ABCA3
  Species: H. sapiens (human)
  Insert size (bp): 5875
  Mutation: amino acid W308->R308 (ABCA3 gene)
  GenBank ID: NC_000016.10
  Entrez Gene: ABCA3 (a.k.a. ABC-C, ABC3, EST111653, LBM180, SMDP3)
  Promoter: EF1aL
  Tag / fusion protein: GFP (C terminal on insert)
  Cloning method: Restriction Enzyme; 5′ cloning site NotI (not destroyed); 3′ cloning site NotI (not destroyed)
  Sequencing primers: 5′ n/a; 3′ n/a
Terms and licenses: Academic/Nonprofit Terms; Industry Terms: Not Available to Industry
How to cite: pHAGE-EF1aL-W308Rmut_ABCA3-GFP was a gift from Darrell Kotton (Addgene plasmid # 188550 ; http://n2t.net/addgene:188550 ; RRID:Addgene_188550)
