[The description below was written by a language model from this plasmid's Addgene catalogue record and pLannotate feature annotations shown in this document.]
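Description:
pHAGE-EF1aL-W308Rmut_ABCA3-GFP is an HIV-1-derived lentiviral transfer plasmid of about 12.9 kb, built on the pHAGE EF1aL-GFP-W backbone for constitutive expression of a mutant human ABCA3 fused to GFP in mammalian cells. In bacteria it is maintained through a high-copy ColE1/pUC-type origin and selected with ampicillin via the β-lactamase gene. The remaining backbone annotations (lac promoter/operator and small lacI, SV40 ori and SV40 poly(A) fragments) appear to be cloning-vector remnants rather than functional parts of the payload.

The viral region runs from a truncated 5' LTR through the Ψ packaging signal (extending into a gag fragment), the Rev response element for Rev-dependent nuclear export of the genomic RNA, and the cPPT/CTS, and ends in a ΔU3 self-inactivating 3' LTR, so the integrated provirus lacks LTR promoter activity and expression depends on the internal promoter. That promoter is the long form of human EF-1α, a strong constitutive element. It drives the ABCA3 coding sequence carrying the W308R amino-acid substitution, followed directly by a C-terminal GFP that the feature annotation identifies as mammalian codon-optimised AcGFP1. A WPRE downstream of the fusion enhances transcript stability and expression. The insert was cloned between NotI sites that were retained.

ABCA3 is a phospholipid transporter of lamellar bodies involved in pulmonary surfactant homeostasis. The GFP fusion allows the mutant protein's expression and localisation to be followed in transduced cells, and the associated study models alveolar type 2 cell dysfunction caused by ABCA3 mutations. No mammalian selection marker is annotated, so GFP fluorescence is the only annotated means of identifying transduced cells.
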