Features (pLannotate 1.2.2; 23 found; start..end, strand, type, name):
    377..634     +  LTR            5' LTR (truncated): truncated 5' long terminal repeat (LTR) from HIV-1
    681..806     +  misc_feature   HIV-1 Ψ: packaging signal of human immunodeficiency virus type 1
    790..1128    +  CDS            HIV-1 gag (fragment): gag protein from human immunodeficiency virus 1; gag
   1303..1536    +  misc_feature   RRE: The Rev response element (RRE) of HIV-1 allows for Rev-dependent mRNA export from the nucleus to the cytoplasm.
   1913..2013    +  CDS            Rev (fragment): human immunodeficiency virus 1 (HIV-1) Rev protein; rev; enhances nuclear export of unspliced and incompletely spliced viral mRNAs
   2058..2175    +  misc_feature   cPPT/CTS: central polypurine tract and central termination sequence of HIV-1
   2223..3401    +  promoter       EF-1α promoter: strong constitutive promoter for human elongation factor EF-1α
   3457..8568    +  CDS            ABCA3: ABCA3_HUMAN - Also known as ABC3. Experimental evidence at protein level: Swiss-Prot protein existence level 1. Catalyzes the ATP-dependent transport of phospholipids such as phosphatidylcholine and phosphoglycerol from the cytoplasm into the lumen side of lamellar bodies, in turn participates in the lamellar bodies biogenesis and homeostasis of pulmonary surfactant (PubMed:16959783, PubMed:17574245, PubMed:28887056, PubMed:31473345, PubMed:27177387). Transports preferentially phosphatidylcholine containing short acyl chains (PubMed:27177387). In addition plays a role as an efflux transporter
   8575..9294    +  CDS            AcGFP1: Aequorea coerulescens GFP mammalian codon-optimized
   9307..9895    +  misc_feature   WPRE: woodchuck hepatitis virus posttranscriptional regulatory element
   9903..9968    +  CDS            nef (fragment): NEF_HV1Z2 - Experimental evidence at protein level: Swiss-Prot protein existence level 1. Extracellular Nef protein targets CD4(+) T-lymphocytes for apoptosis by interacting with CXCR4 surface receptors. From Human immunodeficiency virus type 1 group M subtype D (isolate Z2/CDC-Z34) (HIV-1).
   9970..10203   +  LTR            3' LTR (ΔU3): self-inactivating 3' long terminal repeat (LTR) from HIV-1
  10408..10512   +  promoter       AmpR promoter: bla
  10513..11373   +  CDS            AmpR: β-lactamase; bla; confers resistance to ampicillin, carbenicillin, and related antibiotics
  11544..12132   +  rep_origin     ori: high-copy-number ColE1/pMB1/pBR322/pUC origin of replication
  12315..12369   +  CDS            lacI (fragment): lac repressor; lacI; The lac repressor binds to the lac operator to inhibit transcription in E. coli. This inhibition can be relieved by adding lactose or isopropyl-β-D-thiogalactopyranoside (IPTG).
  12375..12468   +  rep_origin     SV40 ori (fragment): SV40 origin of replication
  12493..12530   +  CDS            lacI (fragment): lac repressor; lacI; The lac repressor binds to the lac operator to inhibit transcription in E. coli. This inhibition can be relieved by adding lactose or isopropyl-β-D-thiogalactopyranoside (IPTG).
  12543..12564   +  protein_bind   CAP binding site: CAP binding activates transcription in the presence of cAMP. E. coli catabolite activator protein
  12579..12609   +  promoter       lac promoter: promoter for the E. coli lac operon
  12613..12635   +  protein_bind   lac operator (fragment): The lac repressor binds to the lac operator to inhibit transcription in E. coli. This inhibition can be relieved by adding lactose or isopropyl-β-D-thiogalactopyranoside (IPTG). lac repressor encoded by lacI
  12667..12750   +  polyA_signal   SV40 poly(A) signal (fragment): SV40 polyadenylation signal
  12917..329     +  CDS            nef (fragment) (across the origin): NEF_HV1BR - Experimental evidence at protein level: Swiss-Prot protein existence level 1. Extracellular Nef protein targets CD4(+) T-lymphocytes for apoptosis by interacting with CXCR4 surface receptors (PubMed:14990729). From Human immunodeficiency virus type 1 group M subtype B (isolate BRU/LAI) (HIV-1).
>Addgene plasmid #188550 | pHAGE-EF1aL-W308Rmut_ABCA3-GFP | addgene full sequence | sequence record 372782 | Addgene NGS Result
TGGAAGGGCTAATTCACTCCCAAAGAAGACAAGATATCCTTGATCTGTGGATCTACCACACACAAGGCTA
CTTCCCTGATTAGCAGAACTACACACCAGGGCCAGGGGTCAGATATCCACTGACCTTTGGATGGTGCTAC
AAGCTAGTACCAGTTGAGCCAGATAAGGTAGAAGAGGCCAATAAAGGAGAGAACACCAGCTTGTTACACC
CTGTGAGCCTGCATGGGATGGATGACCCGGAGAGAGAAGTGTTAGAGTGGAGGTTTGACAGCCGCCTAGC
ATTTCATCACGTGGCCCGAGAGCTGCATCCGGAGTACTTCAAGAACTGCTGATATCGAGCTTGCTACAAG
GGACTTTCCGCTGGGGACTTTCCAGGGAGGCGTGGCCTGGGCGGGACTGGGGAGTGGCGAGCCCTCAGAT
CCTGCATATAAGCAGCTGCTTTTTGCCTGTACTGGGTCTCTCTGGTTAGACCAGATCTGAGCCTGGGAGC
TCTCTGGCTAACTAGGGAACCCACTGCTTAAGCCTCAATAAAGCTTGCCTTGAGTGCTTCAAGTAGTGTG
TGCCCGTCTGTTGTGTGACTCTGGTAACTAGAGATCCCTCAGACCCTTTTAGTCAGTGTGGAAAATCTCT
AGCAGTGGCGCCCGAACAGGGACTTGAAAGCGAAAGGGAAACCAGAGGAGCTCTCTCGACGCAGGACTCG
GCTTGCTGAAGCGCGCACGGCAAGAGGCGAGGGGCGGCGACTGGTGAGTACGCCAAAAATTTTGACTAGC
GGAGGCTAGAAGGAGAGAGATGGGTGCGAGAGCGTCAGTATTAAGCGGGGGAGAATTAGATCGCGATGGG
AAAAAATTCGGTTAAGGCCAGGGGGAAAGAAAAAATATAAATTAAAACATATAGTATGGGCAAGCAGGGA
GCTAGAACGATTCGCAGTTAATCCTGGCCTGTTAGAAACATCAGAAGGCTGTAGACAAATACTGGGACAG
CTACAACCATCCCTTCAGACAGGATCAGAAGAACTTAGATCATTATATAATACAGTAGCAACCCTCTATT
GTGTGCATCAAAGGATAGAGATAAAAGACACCAAGGAAGCTTTAGACAAGATAGAGGAAGAGCAAAACAA
AAGTAAGACCACCGCACAGCAAGCGGCCGGCCGCTGATCTTCAGACCTGGAGGAGGAGATATGAGGGACA
ATTGGAGAAGTGAATTATATAAATATAAAGTAGTAAAAATTGAACCATTAGGAGTAGCACCCACCAAGGC
AAAGAGAAGAGTGGTGCAGAGAGAAAAAAGAGCAGTGGGAATAGGAGCTTTGTTCCTTGGGTTCTTGGGA
GCAGCAGGAAGCACTATGGGCGCAGCGTCAATGACGCTGACGGTACAGGCCAGACAATTATTGTCTGGTA
TAGTGCAGCAGCAGAACAATTTGCTGAGGGCTATTGAGGCGCAACAGCATCTGTTGCAACTCACAGTCTG
GGGCATCAAGCAGCTCCAGGCAAGAATCCTGGCTGTGGAAAGATACCTAAAGGATCAACAGCTCCTGGGG
ATTTGGGGTTGCTCTGGAAAACTCATTTGCACCACTGCTGTGCCTTGGAATGCTAGTTGGAGTAATAAAT
CTCTGGAACAGATTTGGAATCACACGACCTGGATGGAGTGGGACAGAGAAATTAACAATTACACAAGCTT
AATACACTCCTTAATTGAAGAATCGCAAAACCAGCAAGAAAAGAATGAACAAGAATTATTGGAATTAGAT
AAATGGGCAAGTTTGTGGAATTGGTTTAACATAACAAATTGGCTGTGGTATATAAAATTATTCATAATGA
TAGTAGGAGGCTTGGTAGGTTTAAGAATAGTTTTTGCTGTACTTTCTATAGTGAATAGAGTTAGGCAGGG
ATATTCACCATTATCGTTTCAGACCCACCTCCCAACCCCGAGGGGACCCGACAGGCCCGAAGGAATAGAA
GAAGAAGGTGGAGAGAGAGACAGAGACAGATCCATTCGATTAGTGAACGGATCTCGACGGTATCGCCGAA
TTCACAAATGGCAGTATTCATCCACAATTTTAAAAGAAAAGGGGGGATTGGGGGGTACAGTGCAGGGGAA
AGAATAGTAGACATAATAGCAACAGACATACAAACTAAAGAATTACAAAAACAAATTACAAAAATTCAAA
ATTTTCGGGTTTATTACAGGGACAGCAGAGATCCAGTTTGGACTAGTCGTGAGGCTCCGGTGCCCGTCAG
TGGGCAGAGCGCACATCGCCCACAGTCCCCGAGAAGTTGGGGGGAGGGGTCGGCAATTGAACCGGTGCCT
AGAGAAGGTGGCGCGGGGTAAACTGGGAAAGTGATGTCGTGTACTGGCTCCGCCTTTTTCCCGAGGGTGG
GGGAGAACCGTATATAAGTGCAGTAGTCGCCGTGAACGTTCTTTTTCGCAACGGGTTTGCCGCCAGAACA
CAGGTAAGTGCCGTGTGTGGTTCCCGCGGGCCTGGCCTCTTTACGGGTTATGGCCCTTGCGTGCCTTGAA
TTACTTCCACCTGGCTGCAGTACGTGATTCTTGATCCCGAGCTTCGGGTTGGAAGTGGGTGGGAGAGTTC
GAGGCCTTGCGCTTAAGGAGCCCCTTCGCCTCGTGCTTGAGTTGAGGCCTGGCCTGGGCGCTGGGGCCGC
CGCGTGCGAATCTGGTGGCACCTTCGCGCCTGTCTCGCTGCTTTCGATAAGTCTCTAGCCATTTAAAATT
TTTGATGACCTGCTGCGACGCTTTTTTTCTGGCAAGATAGTCTTGTAAATGCGGGCCAAGATCTGCACAC
TGGTATTTCGGTTTTTGGGGCCGCGGGCGGCGACGGGGCCCGTGCGTCCCAGCGCACATGTTCGGCGAGG
CGGGGCCTGCGAGCGCGGCCACCGAGAATCGGACGGGGGTAGTCTCAAGCTGGCCGGCCTGCTCTGGTGC
CTGGCCTCGCGCCGCCGTGTATCGCCCCGCCCTGGGCGGCAAGGCTGGCCCGGTCGGCACCAGTTGCGTG
AGCGGAAAGATGGCCGCTTCCCGGCCCTGCTGCAGGGAGCTCAAAATGGAGGACGCGGCGCTCGGGAGAG
CGGGCGGGTGAGTCACCCACACAAAGGAAAAGGGCCTTTCCGTCCTCAGCCGTCGCTTCATGTGACTCCA
CGGAGTACCGGGCGCCGTCCAGGCACCTCGATTAGTTCTCGAGCTTTTGGAGTACGTCGTCTTTAGGTTG
GGGGGAGGGGTTTTATGCGATGGAGTTTCCCCACACTGAGTGGGTGGAGACTGAAGTTAGGCCAGCTTGG
CACTTGATGTAATTCTCCTTGGAATTTGCCCTTTTTGAGTTTGGATCTTGGTTCATTCTCAAGCCTCAGA
CAGTGGTTCAAAGTTTTTTTCTTCCATTTCAGGTGTCGTGAAGCGGCCAATTCGCCCTTTTCTCTAGCAG
CACTGGGCGTCCCTTTCAGCAAGACGATGGCTGTGCTCAGGCAGCTGGCGCTCCTCCTCTGGAAGAACTA
CACCCTGCAGAAGCGGAAGGTCCTGGTGACGGTCCTGGAACTCTTCCTGCCATTGCTGTTTTCTGGGATC
CTCATCTGGCTCCGCTTGAAGATTCAGTCGGAAAATGTGCCCAACGCCACCATCTACCCGGGCCAGTCCA
TCCAGGAGCTGCCTCTGTTCTTCACCTTCCCTCCGCCAGGAGACACCTGGGAGCTTGCCTACATCCCTTC
TCACAGTGACGCTGCCAAGACCGTCACTGAGACAGTGCGCAGGGCACTTGTGATCAACATGCGAGTGCGC
GGCTTTCCCTCCGAGAAGGACTTTGAGGACTACATTAGGTACGACAACTGCTCGTCCAGCGTGCTGGCCG
CCGTGGTCTTCGAGCACCCCTTCAACCACAGCAAGGAGCCCCTGCCGCTGGCGGTGAAATATCACCTACG
GTTCAGTTACACACGGAGAAATTACATGTGGACCCAAACAGGCTCCTTTTTCCTGAAAGAGACAGAAGGC
TGGCACACTACTTCCCTTTTCCCGCTTTTCCCAAACCCAGGACCAAGGGAACCTACATCCCCTGATGGCG
GAGAACCTGGGTACATCCGGGAAGGCTTCCTGGCCGTGCAGCATGCTGTGGACCGGGCCATCATGGAGTA
CCATGCTGATGCCGCCACACGCCAGCTGTTCCAGAGACTGACGGTGACCATCAAGAGGTTCCCGTACCCG
CCGTTCATCGCAGACCCCTTCCTCGTGGCCATCCAGTACCAGCTGCCCCTGCTGCTGCTGCTCAGCTTCA
CCTACACCGCGCTCACCATTGCCCGTGCTGTCGTGCAGGAGAAGGAAAGGAGGCTGAAGGAGTACATGCG
CATGATGGGGCTCAGCAGCTGGCTGCACTGGAGTGCCCGGTTCCTCTTGTTCTTCCTCTTCCTCCTCATC
GCCGCCTCCTTCATGACCCTGCTCTTCTGTGTCAAGGTGAAGCCAAATGTAGCCGTGCTGTCCCGCAGCG
ACCCCTCCCTGGTGCTCGCCTTCCTGCTGTGCTTCGCCATCTCTACCATCTCCTTCAGCTTCATGGTCAG
CACCTTCTTCAGCAAAGCCAACATGGCAGCAGCCTTCGGAGGCTTCCTCTACTTCTTCACCTACATCCCC
TACTTCTTCGTGGCCCCTCGGTACAACTGGATGACTCTGAGCCAGAAGCTCTGCTCCTGCCTCCTGTCTA
ATGTCGCCATGGCAATGGGAGCCCAGCTCATTGGGAAATTTGAGGCGAAAGGCATGGGCATCCAGTGGCG
AGACCTCCTGAGTCCCGTCAACGTGGACGACGACTTCTGCTTCGGGCAGGTGCTGGGGATGCTGCTGCTG
GACTCTGTGCTCTATGGCCTGGTGACCTGGTACATGGAGGCCGTCTTCCCAGGGCAGTTCGGCGTGCCTC
AGCCCTGGTACTTCTTCATCATGCCCTCCTATTGGTGTGGGAAGCCAAGGGCGGTTGCAGGGAAGGAGGA
AGAAGACAGTGACCCCGAGAAAGCACTCAGAAACGAGTACTTTGAAGCCGAGCCAGAGGACCTGGTGGCG
GGGATCAAGATCAAGCACCTGTCCAAGGTGTTCAGGGTGGGAAATAAGGACAGGGCGGCCGTCAGAGACC
TGAACCTCAACCTGTACGAGGGACAGATCACCGTCCTGCTGGGCCACAACGGTGCCGGGAAGACCACCAC
CCTCTCCATGCTCACAGGTCTCTTTCCCCCGACCAGTGGACGGGCATACATCAGCGGGTATGAAATTTCC
CAGGACATGGTTCAGATCCGGAAGAGCCTGGGCCTGTGCCCGCAGCACGACATCCTGTTTGACAACTTGA
CAGTCGCAGAGCACCTTTATTTCTACGCCCAGCTGAAGGGCCTGTCACGTCAGAAGTGCCCTGAAGAAGT
CAAGCAGATGCTGCACATCATCGGCCTGGAGGACAAGTGGAACTCACGGAGCCGCTTCCTGAGCGGGGGC
ATGAGGCGCAAGCTCTCCATCGGCATCGCCCTCATCGCAGGCTCCAAGGTGCTGATACTGGACGAGCCCA
CCTCGGGCATGGACGCCATCTCCAGGAGGGCCATCTGGGATCTTCTTCAGCGGCAGAAAAGTGACCGCAC
CATCGTGCTGACCACCCACTTCATGGACGAGGCTGACCTGCTGGGAGACCGCATCGCCATCATGGCCAAG
GGGGAGCTGCAGTGCTGCGGGTCCTCGCTGTTCCTCAAGCAGAAATACGGTGCCGGCTATCACATGACGC
TGGTGAAGGAGCCGCACTGCAACCCGGAAGACATCTCCCAGCTGGTCCACCACCACGTGCCCAACGCCAC
GCTGGAGAGCAGCGCTGGGGCCGAGCTGTCTTTCATCCTTCCCAGAGAGAGCACGCACAGGTTTGAAGGT
CTCTTTGCTAAACTGGAGAAGAAGCAGAAAGAGCTGGGCATTGCCAGCTTTGGGGCATCCATCACCACCA
TGGAGGAAGTCTTCCTTCGGGTCGGGAAGCTGGTGGACAGCAGTATGGACATCCAGGCCATCCAGCTCCC
TGCCCTGCAGTACCAGCACGAGAGGCGCGCCAGCGACTGGGCTGTGGACAGCAACCTCTGTGGGGCCATG
GACCCCTCCGACGGCATTGGAGCCCTCATCGAGGAGGAGCGCACCGCTGTCAAGCTCAACACTGGGCTCG
CCCTGCACTGCCAGCAATTCTGGGCCATGTTCCTGAAGAAGGCCGCATACAGCTGGCGCGAGTGGAAAAT
GGTGGCGGCACAGGTCCTGGTGCCTCTGACCTGCGTCACCCTGGCCCTCCTGGCCATCAACTACTCCTCG
GAGCTCTTCGACGACCCCATGCTGAGGCTGACCTTGGGCGAGTACGGCAGAACCGTCGTGCCCTTCTCAG
TTCCCGGGACCTCCCAGCTGGGTCAGCAGCTGTCAGAGCATCTGAAAGACGCACTGCAGGCTGAGGGACA
GGAGCCCCGCGAGGTGCTCGGTGACCTGGAGGAGTTCTTGATCTTCAGGGCTTCTGTGGAGGGGGGCGGC
TTTAATGAGCGGTGCCTTGTGGCAGCGTCCTTCAGAGATGTGGGAGAGCGCACGGTCGTCAACGCCTTGT
TCAACAACCAGGCGTACCACTCTCCAGCCACTGCCCTGGCCGTCGTGGACAACCTTCTGTTCAAGCTGCT
GTGCGGGCCTCACGCCTCCATTGTGGTCTCCAACTTCCCCCAGCCCCGGAGCGCCCTGCAGGCTGCCAAG
GACCAGTTTAACGAGGGCCGGAAGGGATTCGACATTGCCCTCAACCTGCTCTTCGCCATGGCATTCTTGG
CCAGCACGTTCTCCATCCTGGCGGTCAGCGAGAGGGCCGTGCAGGCCAAGCATGTGCAGTTTGTGAGTGG
AGTCCACGTGGCCAGTTTCTGGCTCTCTGCTCTGCTGTGGGACCTCATCTCCTTCCTCATCCCCAGTCTG
CTGCTGCTGGTGGTGTTTAAGGCCTTCGACGTGCGTGCCTTCACGCGGGACGGCCACATGGCTGACACCC
TGCTGCTGCTCCTGCTCTACGGCTGGGCCATCATCCCCCTCATGTACCTGATGAACTTCTTCTTCTTGGG
GGCGGCCACTGCCTACACGAGGCTGACCATCTTCAACATCCTGTCAGGCATCGCCACCTTCCTGATGGTC
ACCATCATGCGCATCCCAGCTGTAAAACTGGAAGAACTTTCCAAAACCCTGGATCACGTGTTCCTGGTGC
TGCCCAACCACTGTCTGGGGATGGCAGTCAGCAGTTTCTACGAGAACTACGAGACGCGGAGGTACTGCAC
CTCCTCCGAGGTCGCCGCCCACTACTGCAAGAAATATAACATCCAGTACCAGGAGAACTTCTATGCCTGG
AGCGCCCCGGGGGTCGGCCGGTTTGTGGCCTCCATGGCCGCCTCAGGGTGCGCCTACCTCATCCTGCTCT
TCCTCATCGAGACCAACCTGCTTCAGAGACTCAGGGGCATCCTCTGCGCCCTCCGGAGGAGGCGGACACT
GACAGAATTATACACCCGGATGCCTGTGCTTCCTGAGGACCAAGATGTAGCGGACGAGAGGACCCGCATC
CTGGCCCCCAGCCCGGACTCCCTGCTCCACACACCTCTGATTATCAAGGAGCTCTCCAAGGTGTACGAGC
AGCGGGTGCCCCTCCTGGCCGTGGACAGGCTCTCCCTCGCGGTGCAGAAAGGGGAGTGCTTCGGCCTGCT
GGGCTTCAATGGAGCCGGGAAGACCACGACTTTCAAAATGCTGACCGGGGAGGAGAGCCTCACTTCTGGG
GATGCCTTTGTCGGGGGTCACAGAATCAGCTCTGATGTCGGAAAGGTGCGGCAGCGGATCGGCTACTGCC
CGCAGTTTGATGCCTTGCTGGACCACATGACAGGCCGGGAGATGCTGGTCATGTACGCTCGGCTCCGGGG
CATCCCTGAGCGCCACATCGGGGCCTGCGTGGAGAACACTCTGCGGGGCCTGCTGCTGGAGCCACATGCC
AACAAGCTGGTCAGGACGTACAGTGGTGGTAACAAGCGGAAGCTGAGCACCGGCATCGCCCTGATCGGAG
AGCCTGCTGTCATCTTCCTGGACGAGCCGTCCACTGGCATGGACCCCGTGGCCCGGCGCCTGCTTTGGGA
CACCGTGGCACGAGCCCGAGAGTCTGGCAAGGCCATCATCATCACCTCCCACAGCATGGAGGAGTGTGAG
GCCCTGTGCACCCGGCTGGCCATCATGGTGCAGGGGCAGTTCAAGTGCCTGGGCAGCCCCCAGCACCTCA
AGAGCAAGTTCGGCAGCGGCTACTCCCTGCGGGCCAAGGTGCAGAGTGAAGGGCAACAGGAGGCGCTGGA
GGAGTTCAAGGCCTTCGTGGACCTGACCTTTCCAGGCAGCGTCCTGGAAGATGAGCACCAAGGCATGGTC
CATTACCACCTGCCGGGCCGTGACCTCAGCTGGGCGAAGGTTTTCGGTATTCTGGAGAAAGCCAAGGAAA
AGTACGGCGTGGACGACTACTCCGTGAGCCAGATCTCGCTGGAACAGGTCTTCCTGAGCTTCGCCCACCT
GCAGCCGCCCACCGCAGAGGAGGGGCGACCGGTCATGGTGAGCAAGGGCGCCGAGCTGTTCACCGGCATC
GTGCCCATCCTGATCGAGCTGAATGGCGATGTGAATGGCCACAAGTTCAGCGTGAGCGGCGAGGGCGAGG
GCGATGCCACCTACGGCAAGCTGACCCTGAAGTTCATCTGCACCACCGGCAAGCTGCCTGTGCCCTGGCC
CACCCTGGTGACCACCCTGAGCTACGGCGTGCAGTGCTTCTCACGCTACCCCGATCACATGAAGCAGCAC
GACTTCTTCAAGAGCGCCATGCCTGAGGGCTACATCCAGGAGCGCACCATCTTCTTCGAGGATGACGGCA
ACTACAAGTCGCGCGCCGAGGTGAAGTTCGAGGGCGATACCCTGGTGAATCGCATCGAGCTGACCGGCAC
CGATTTCAAGGAGGATGGCAACATCCTGGGCAATAAGATGGAGTACAACTACAACGCCCACAATGTGTAC
ATCATGACCGACAAGGCCAAGAATGGCATCAAGGTGAACTTCAAGATCCGCCACAACATCGAGGATGGCA
GCGTGCAGCTGGCCGACCACTACCAGCAGAATACCCCCATCGGCGATGGCCCTGTGCTGCTGCCCGATAA
CCACTACCTGTCCACCCAGAGCGCCCTGTCCAAGGACCCCAACGAGAAGCGCGATCACATGATCTACTTC
GGCTTCGTGACCGCCGCCGCCATCACCCACGGCATGGATGAGCTGTACAAGTGAGCGGCCGATCCTAATC
AACCTCTGGATTACAAAATTTGTGAAAGATTGACTGGTATTCTTAACTATGTTGCTCCTTTTACGCTATG
TGGATACGCTGCTTTAATGCCTTTGTATCATGCTATTGCTTCCCGTATGGCTTTCATTTTCTCCTCCTTG
TATAAATCCTGGTTGCTGTCTCTTTATGAGGAGTTGTGGCCCGTTGTCAGGCAACGTGGCGTGGTGTGCA
CTGTGTTTGCTGACGCAACCCCCACTGGTTGGGGCATTGCCACCACCTGTCAGCTCCTTTCCGGGACTTT
CGCTTTCCCCCTCCCTATTGCCACGGCGGAACTCATCGCCGCCTGCCTTGCCCGCTGCTGGACAGGGGCT
CGGCTGTTGGGCACTGACAATTCCGTGGTGTTGTCGGGGAAATCATCGTCCTTTCCTTGGCTGCTCGCCT
GTGTTGCCACCTGGATTCTGCGCGGGACGTCCTTCTGCTACGTCCCTTCGGCCCTCAATCCAGCGGACCT
TCCTTCCCGCGGCCTGCTGCCGGCTCTGCGGCCTCTTCCGCGTCTTCGCCTTCGCCCTCAGACGAGTCGG
ATCTCCCTTTGGGCCGCCTCCCCGCCTGAGATCCTTTAAGACCAATGACTTACAAGGCAGCTGTAGATCT
TAGCCACTTTTTAAAAGAAAAGGGGGGACTGGAAGGGCTAATTCACTCCCAACGAAGACAAGATCTGCTT
TTTGCTTGTACTGGGTCTCTCTGGTTAGACCAGATCTGAGCCTGGGAGCTCTCTGGCTAACTAGGGAACC
CACTGCTTAAGCCTCAATAAAGCTTGCCTTGAGTGCTTCAAGTAGTGTGTGCCCGTCTGTTGTGTGACTC
TGGTAACTAGAGATCCCTCAGACCCTTTTAGTCAGTGTGGAAAATCTCTAGCAGTAGTAGTTCATGTCAT
CTTATTATTCAGTATTTATAACTTGCAAAGAAATGAATATCAGAGAGTGAGAGGCCCGGGTTAATTAAGG
AAAGGGCTAGATCATTCTTGAAGACGAAAGGGCCTCGTGATACGCCTATTTTTATAGGTTAATGTCATGA
TAATAATGGTTTCTTAGACGTCAGGTGGCACTTTTCGGGGAAATGTGCGCGGAACCCCTATTTGTTTATT
TTTCTAAATACATTCAAATATGTATCCGCTCATGAGACAATAACCCTGATAAATGCTTCAATAATATTGA
AAAAGGAAGAGTATGAGTATTCAACATTTCCGTGTCGCCCTTATTCCCTTTTTTGCGGCATTTTGCCTTC
CTGTTTTTGCTCACCCAGAAACGCTGGTGAAAGTAAAAGATGCTGAAGATCAGTTGGGTGCACGAGTGGG
TTACATCGAACTGGATCTCAACAGCGGTAAGATCCTTGAGAGTTTTCGCCCCGAAGAACGTTTTCCAATG
ATGAGCACTTTTAAAGTTCTGCTATGTGGCGCGGTATTATCCCGTGTTGACGCCGGGCAAGAGCAACTCG
GTCGCCGCATACACTATTCTCAGAATGACTTGGTTGAGTACTCACCAGTCACAGAAAAGCATCTTACGGA
TGGCATGACAGTAAGAGAATTATGCAGTGCTGCCATAACCATGAGTGATAACACTGCGGCCAACTTACTT
CTGACAACGATCGGAGGACCGAAGGAGCTAACCGCTTTTTTGCACAACATGGGGGATCATGTAACTCGCC
TTGATCGTTGGGAACCGGAGCTGAATGAAGCCATACCAAACGACGAGCGTGACACCACGATGCCTGTAGC
AATGGCAACAACGTTGCGCAAACTATTAACTGGCGAACTACTTACTCTAGCTTCCCGGCAACAATTAATA
GACTGGATGGAGGCGGATAAAGTTGCAGGACCACTTCTGCGCTCGGCCCTTCCGGCTGGCTGGTTTATTG
CTGATAAATCTGGAGCCGGTGAGCGTGGGTCTCGCGGTATCATTGCAGCACTGGGGCCAGATGGTAAGCC
CTCCCGTATCGTAGTTATCTACACGACGGGGAGTCAGGCAACTATGGATGAACGAAATAGACAGATCGCT
GAGATAGGTGCCTCACTGATTAAGCATTGGTAACTGTCAGACCAAGTTTACTCATATATACTTTAGATTG
ATTTAAAACTTCATTTTTAATTTAAAAGGATCTAGGTGAAGATCCTTTTTGATAATCTCATGACCAAAAT
CCCTTAACGTGAGTTTTCGTTCCACTGAGCGTCAGACCCCGTAGAAAAGATCAAAGGATCTTCTTGAGAT
CCTTTTTTTCTGCGCGTAATCTGCTGCTTGCAAACAAAAAAACCACCGCTACCAGCGGTGGTTTGTTTGC
CGGATCAAGAGCTACCAACTCTTTTTCCGAAGGTAACTGGCTTCAGCAGAGCGCAGATACCAAATACTGT
TCTTCTAGTGTAGCCGTAGTTAGGCCACCACTTCAAGAACTCTGTAGCACCGCCTACATACCTCGCTCTG
CTAATCCTGTTACCAGTGGCTGCTGCCAGTGGCGATAAGTCGTGTCTTACCGGGTTGGACTCAAGACGAT
AGTTACCGGATAAGGCGCAGCGGTCGGGCTGAACGGGGGGTTCGTGCACACAGCCCAGCTTGGAGCGAAC
GACCTACACCGAACTGAGATACCTACAGCGTGAGCTATGAGAAAGCGCCACGCTTCCCGAAGGGAGAAAG
GCGGACAGGTATCCGGTAAGCGGCAGGGTCGGAACAGGAGAGCGCACGAGGGAGCTTCCAGGGGGAAACG
CCTGGTATCTTTATAGTCCTGTCGGGTTTCGCCACCTCTGACTTGAGCGTCGATTTTTGTGATGCTCGTC
AGGGGGGCGGAGCCTATGGAAAAACGCCAGCAACGCGGCCTTTTTACGGTTCCTGGCCTTTTGCTGGCCT
TTTGCTCACATGTTCTTTCCTGCGTTATCCCCTGATTCTGTGGATAACCGTATTACCGCCTTTGAGTGAG
CTGATACCGCTCGCCGCAGCCGAACGACCGAGCGCAGCGAGTCAGTGAGCGAGGAAGCGGAAGAGCGCCC
AATACGCAAACCGCCTCTCCCCGCGCGTTGGCCGATTCATTAATGCAGCAAGCTCATGGCTGACTAATTT
TTTTTATTTATGCAGAGGCCGAGGCCGCCTCGGCCTCTGAGCTATTCCAGAAGTAGTGAGGAGGCTTTTT
TGGAGGCCTAGGCTTTTGCAAAAAGCTCCCCGTGGCACGACAGGTTTCCCGACTGGAAAGCGGGCAGTGA
GCGCAACGCAATTAATGTGAGTTAGCTCACTCATTAGGCACCCCAGGCTTTACACTTTATGCTTCCGGCT
CGTATGTTGTGTGGAATTGTGAGCGGATAACAATTTCACACAGGAAACAGCTATGACATGATTACGAATT
TCACAAATAAAGCATTTTTTTCACTGCATTCTAGTTGTGGTTTGTCCAAACTCATCAATGTATCTTATCA
TGTCTGGATCAACTGGATAACTCAAGCTAACCAAAATCATCCCAAACTTCCCACCCCATACCCTATTACC
ACTGCCAATTACCTGTGGTTTCATTTACTCTAAACCTGTGATTCCTCTGAATTATTTTCATTTTAAAGAA
ATTGTATTTGTTAAATATGTACTACAAACTTAGTAGT
